>Addgene plasmid #236268 | BtARR2 long | addgene full sequence | sequence record 471564 | Addgene NGS Result
GTTTGACAGCTTATCATCGACTGCACGGTGCACCAATGCTTCTGGCGTCAGGCAGCCATCGGAAGCTGTG
GTATGGCTGTGCAGGTCGTAAATCACTGCATAATTCGTGTCGCTCAAGGCGCACTCCCGTTCTGGATAAT
GTTTTTTGCGCCGACATCATAACGGTTCTGGCAAATATTCTGAAATGAGCTGTTGACAATTAATCATCCG
GCTCGTATAATGTGTGGAATTGTGAGCGGATAACAATTTCACACAGGAAACAGCGCCGCTGAGAAAAAGC
GAAGCGGCACTGCTCTTTAACAATTTATCAGACAATCTGTGTGGGCACTCGACCGGAATTATCGATTAAC
TTTATTATTAAAAATTAAAGAGGTATATATTAATGTATCGATTAAATAAGGAGGAATAAACCATGGGCGA
CAAAGGGACGCGGGTGTTCAAGAAGGCGAGCCCCAATGGAAAGCTCACCGTCTATCTGGGAAAGCGGGAC
TTTGTGGACCACATCGACCTCGTGGAGCCCGTGGATGGAGTGGTTCTTGTGGATCCGGAGTATCTCAAGG
AGAGGAGAGTCTATGTGACGCTGACCTGCGCCTTCCGCTACGGCCGGGAGGACCTGGATGTCCTGGGCCT
GACCTTTCGCAAGGACCTGTTTGTGGCCAACGTGCAGTCTTTCCCGCCGGCCCCTGAGGACAAGAAGCCC
CTGACGCGGCTGCAGGAGCGCCTCATCAAGAAGCTGGGCGAGCATGCCTACCCTTTCACCTTTGAGATCC
CTCCGAACCTCCCATGCTCTGTGACTTTGCAGCCGGGACCTGAAGATACAGGGAAGGCCTGCGGTGTGGA
CTACGAAGTGAAAGCCTTCTGTGCGGAGAACCTGGAGGAGAAGATCCACAAGCGGAATTCTGTGCGCCTG
GTCATCCGGAAGGTTCAGTATGCCCCAGAGAGGCCTGGCCCCCAGCCCACGGCCGAGACCACCAGGCAGT
TCCTCATGTCAGACAAGCCCTTGCATCTGGAGGCCTCCCTGGACAAGGAGATCTACTACCACGGAGAACC
CATCAGTGTCAACGTCCATGTCACCAACAACACCAACAAGACGGTGAAGAAGATCAAGATCTCGGTGCGC
CAGTATGCAGACATCTGTCTGTTCAACACAGCCCAGTACAAGTGCCCTGTGGCCATGGAAGAGGCTGATG
ACACAGTGGCACCCAGCTCTACGTTCTGCAAGGTCTACACGCTGACCCCCTTCCTGGCCAACAATCGAGA
GAAGCGGGGCCTCGCCCTGGACGGGAAGCTCAAACACGAGGACACGAACCTGGCCTCCAGCACCCTGTTG
AGGGAAGGAGCCAACCGGGAGATCCTGGGCATCATTGTTTCCTACAAAGTGAAAGTGAAGCTGGTGGTGT
CTCGTGGCGGCCTGTTGGGAGATCTTGCATCCAGTGATGTGGCCGTGGAACTGCCTTTCACCCTAATGCA
CCCCAAGCCCAAAGAGGAACCCCCACACCGGGAAGTTCCAGAGCACGAGACGCCGGTAGATACCAATCTC
ATAGAACTTGACACCAACGATGACGACATTGTGTTTGAGGACTTTGCCCGCCAGAGACTAAAAGGCATGA
AGGATGACAAGGAGGAAGAGGAGGATGGTACCGGCTCTCCGCGGCTCAACGACAGATAGACTGGGGCTGC
CCTCCCTCCGGGCAGCTCCAGGTCCACTCTCATGCACTAGGATGCTTGTTCGTCTTCTTCCTGTCCTGGC
TCCCCCTCCCCTTTGTTCTTCCAGTTTCTACCAGGGGGCCCCCCCTCGAGGTCGACGGTATCGATAAGCT
TGGCTGTTTTGGCGGATGAGAGAAGATTTTCAGCCTGATACAGATTAAATCAGAACGCAGAAGCGGTCTG
ATAAAACAGAATTTGCCTGGCGGCAGTAGCGCGGTGGTCCCACCTGACCCCATGCCGAACTCAGAAGTGA
AACGCCGTAGCGCCGATGGTAGTGTGGGGTCTCCCCATGCGAGAGTAGGGAACTGCCAGGCATCAAATAA
AACGAAAGGCTCAGTCGAAAGACTGGGCCTTTCGTTTTATCTGTTGTTTGTCGGTGAACGCTCTCCTGAG
TAGGACAAATCCGCCGGGAGCGGATTTGAACGTTGCGAAGCAACGGCCCGGAGGGTGGCGGGCAGGACGC
CCGCCATAAACTGCCAGGCATCAAATTAAGCAGAAGGCCATCCTGACGGATGGCCTTTTTGCGTTTCTAC
AAACTCTTTTGTTTATTTTTCTAAATACATTCAAATATGTATCCGCTCATGAGACAATAACCCTGATAAA
TGCTTCAATAATATTGAAAAAGGAAGAGTATGAGTATTCAACATTTCCGTGTCGCCCTTATTCCCTTTTT
TGCGGCATTTTGCCTTCCTGTTTTTGCTCACCCAGAAACGCTGGTGAAAGTAAAAGATGCTGAAGATCAG
TTGGGTGCACGAGTGGGTTACATCGAACTGGATCTCAACAGCGGTAAGATCCTTGAGAGTTTTCGCCCCG
AAGAACGTTTTCCAATGATGAGCACTTTTAAAGTTCTGCTATGTGGCGCGGTATTATCCCGTGTTGACGC
CGGGCAAGAGCAACTCGGTCGCCGCATACACTATTCTCAGAATGACTTGGTTGAGTACTCACCAGTCACA
GAAAAGCATCTTACGGATGGCATGACAGTAAGAGAATTATGCAGTGCTGCCATAACCATGAGTGATAACA
CTGCGGCCAACTTACTTCTGACAACGATCGGAGGACCGAAGGAGCTAACCGCTTTTTTGCACAACATGGG
GGATCATGTAACTCGCCTTGATCGTTGGGAACCGGAGCTGAATGAAGCCATACCAAACGACGAGCGTGAC
ACCACGATGCCTGTAGCAATGGCAACAACGTTGCGCAAACTATTAACTGGCGAACTACTTACTCTAGCTT
CCCGGCAACAATTAATAGACTGGATGGAGGCGGATAAAGTTGCAGGACCACTTCTGCGCTCGGCCCTTCC
GGCTGGCTGGTTTATTGCTGATAAATCTGGAGCCGGTGAGCGTGGGTCTCGCGGTATCATTGCAGCACTG
GGGCCAGATGGTAAGCCCTCCCGTATCGTAGTTATCTACACGACGGGGAGTCAGGCAACTATGGATGAAC
GAAATAGACAGATCGCTGAGATAGGTGCCTCACTGATTAAGCATTGGTAACTGTCAGACCAAGTTTACTC
ATATATACTTTAGATTGATTTAAAACTTCATTTTTAATTTAAAAGGATCTAGGTGAAGATCCTTTTTGAT
AATCTCATGACCAAAATCCCTTAACGTGAGTTTTCGTTCCACTGAGCGTCAGACCCCGTAGAAAAGATCA
AAGGATCTTCTTGAGATCCTTTTTTTCTGCGCGTAATCTGCTGCTTGCAAACAAAAAAACCACCGCTACC
AGCGGTGGTTTGTTTGCCGGATCAAGAGCTACCAACTCTTTTTCCGAAGGTAACTGGCTTCAGCAGAGCG
CAGATACCAAATACTGTCCTTCTAGTGTAGCCGTAGTTAGGCCACCACTTCAAGAACTCTGTAGCACCGC
CTACATACCTCGCTCTGCTAATCCTGTTACCAGTGGCTGCTGCCAGTGGCGATAAGTCGTGTCTTACCGG
GTTGGACTCAAGACGATAGTTACCGGATAAGGCGCAGCGGTCGGGCTGAACGGGGGGTTCGTGCACACAG
CCCAGCTTGGAGCGAACGACCTACACCGAACTGAGATACCTACAGCGTGAGCTATGAGAAAGCGCCACGC
TTCCCGAAGGGAGAAAGGCGGACAGGTATCCGGTAAGCGGCAGGGTCGGAACAGGAGAGCGCACGAGGGA
GCTTCCAGGGGGAAACGCCTGGTATCTTTATAGTCCTGTCGGGTTTCGCCACCTCTGACTTGAGCGTCGA
TTTTTGTGATGCTCGTCAGGGGGGCGGAGCCTATGGAAAAACGCCAGCAACGCGGCCTTTTTACGGTTCC
TGGCCTTTTGCTGGCCTTTTGCTCACATGTTCTTTCCTGCGTTATCCCCTGATTCTGTGGATAACCGTAT
TACCGCCTTTGAGTGAGCTGATACCGCTCGCCGCAGCCGAACGACCGAGCGCAGCGAGTCAGTGAGCGAG
GAAGCGGAAGAGCGCCTGATGCGGTATTTTCTCCTTACGCATCTGTGCGGTATTTCACACCGCATATGGT
GCACTCTCAGTACAATCTGCTCTGATGCCGCATAGTTAAGCCAGTATACACTCCGCTATCGCTACGTGAC
TGGGTCATGGCTGCGCCCCGACACCCGCCAACACCCGCTGACGCGCCCTGACGGGCTTGTCTGCTCCCGG
CATCCGCTTACAGACAAGCTGTGACCGTCTCCGGGAGCTGCATGTGTCAGAGGTTTTCACCGTCATCACC
GAAACGCGCGAGGCAGCAGATCAATTCGCGCGCGAAGGCGAAGCGGCATGCATTTACGTTGACACCATCG
AATGGTGCAAAACCTTTCGCGGTATGGCATGATAGCGCCCGGAAGAGAGTCAATTCAGGGTGGTGAATGT
GAAACCAGTAACGTTATACGATGTCGCAGAGTATGCCGGTGTCTCTTATCAGACCGTTTCCCGCGTGGTG
AACCAGGCCAGCCACGTTTCTGCGAAAACGCGGGAAAAAGTGGAAGCGGCGATGGCGGAGCTGAATTACA
TTCCCAACCGCGTGGCACAACAACTGGCGGGCAAACAGTCGTTGCTGATTGGCGTTGCCACCTCCAGTCT
GGCCCTGCACGCGCCGTCGCAAATTGTCGCGGCGATTAAATCTCGCGCCGATCAACTGGGTGCCAGCGTG
GTGGTGTCGATGGTAGAACGAAGCGGCGTCGAAGCCTGTAAAGCGGCGGTGCACAATCTTCTCGCGCAAC
GCGTCAGTGGGCTGATCATTAACTATCCGCTGGATGACCAGGATGCCATTGCTGTGGAAGCTGCCTGCAC
TAATGTTCCGGCGTTATTTCTTGATGTCTCTGACCAGACACCCATCAACAGTATTATTTTCTCCCATGAA
GACGGTACGCGACTGGGCGTGGAGCATCTGGTCGCATTGGGTCACCAGCAAATCGCGCTGTTAGCGGGCC
CATTAAGTTCTGTCTCGGCGCGTCTGCGTCTGGCTGGCTGGCATAAATATCTCACTCGCAATCAAATTCA
GCCGATAGCGGAACGGGAAGGCGACTGGAGTGCCATGTCCGGTTTTCAACAAACCATGCAAATGCTGAAT
GAGGGCATCGTTCCCACTGCGATGCTGGTTGCCAACGATCAGATGGCGCTGGGCGCAATGCGCGCCATTA
CCGAGTCCGGGCTGCGCGTTGGTGCGGATATCTCGGTAGTGGGATACGACGATACCGAAGACAGCTCATG
TTATATCCCGCCGTTAACCACCATCAAACAGGATTTTCGCCTGCTGGGGCAAACCAGCGTGGACCGCTTG
CTGCAACTCTCTCAGGGCCAGGCGGTGAAGGGCAATCAGCTGTTGCCCGTCTCACTGGTGAAAAGAAAAA
CCACCCTGGCGCCCAATACGCAAACCGCCTCTCCCCGCGCGTTGGCCGATTCATTAATGCAGCTGGCACG
ACAGGTTTCCCGACTGGAAAGCGGGCAGTGAGCGCAACGCAATTAATGTAAGTTAGCGCGAATTGATCTG
Features (pLannotate 1.2.2; 18 found; start..end, strand, type, name):
      3..20      +  promoter       tet promoter (fragment): E. coli promoter for tetracycline efflux protein gene
     16..117     -  CDS            yciV (fragment): RNAAM_ECOLI - Also known as trpH From Escherichia coli (strain K12).
    193..222     +  promoter       trc promoter: strong E. coli promoter; hybrid between the trp and lac UV5 promoters
    230..246     +  protein_bind   lac operator: The lac repressor binds to the lac operator to inhibit transcription in E. coli. This inhibition can be relieved by adding lactose or isopropyl-β-D-thiogalactopyranoside (IPTG). lac repressor encoded by lacI
    263..332     +  misc_feature   rrnG antiterminator: antiterminator from the E. coli rrnG leader region (Berg et al., 1989)
    383..409     +  CDS            minicistron: synthetic cistron containing a ribosome binding site (Shine-Dalgarno sequence), for enhancing the bacterial expression of a downstream cistron (Schoner, 1997) This first cistron should terminate 3 bp upstream of the ATG for the second cistron.
    413..1666    +  CDS            ARRB1: ARRB1_BOVIN - Experimental evidence at protein level: Swiss-Prot protein existence level 1. Functions in regulating agonist-mediated G-protein coupled receptor (GPCR) signaling by mediating both receptor desensitization and resensitization processes. During homologous desensitization, beta- arrestins bind to the GPRK-phosphorylated receptor and sterically preclude its coupling to the cognate G-protein; the binding appears to require additional receptor determinants exposed only in the active receptor conformation. The beta-arrestins target many receptors for internalization by acting as endocy
   1786..1822    -  misc_feature   MCS (fragment): pBluescript multiple cloning site
   1905..2020    +  ncRNA          5S rRNA: Accession: RF00001 - 5S ribosomal RNA
   2024..2110    +  terminator     rrnB T1 terminator: Escherichia coli rrnB; transcription terminator T1 from the E. coli rrnB gene
   2202..2229    +  terminator     rrnB T2 terminator: transcription terminator T2 from the E. coli rrnB gene
   2248..2339    +  promoter       AmpR promoter: bla
   2340..3200    +  CDS            AmpR: β-lactamase; bla; confers resistance to ampicillin, carbenicillin, and related antibiotics
   3371..3959    +  rep_origin     ori: high-copy-number ColE1/pMB1/pBR322/pUC origin of replication
   4145..4285    -  misc_feature   bom: basis of mobility region from pBR322
   4387..4427    -  CDS            rop (fragment): Rop protein, which maintains plasmids at low copy number; rop
   4471..4548    +  promoter       lacIq promoter: lacI (mutant); In the lacIq allele, a single base change in the promoter boosts expression of the lacI gene about 10-fold.
   4549..5631    +  CDS            lacI: lac repressor; lacI; The lac repressor binds to the lac operator to inhibit transcription in E. coli. This inhibition can be relieved by adding lactose or isopropyl-β-D-thiogalactopyranoside (IPTG).
