[The description below was written by a language model from this plasmid's Addgene catalogue record and pLannotate feature annotations shown in this document.]
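Description:
BtARR2 long is a bacterial expression plasmid built on the pTrcHisB backbone for producing the long isoform of bovine arrestin-2 in E. coli. It replicates from a high-copy ColE1/pMB1-type origin, next to a pBR322 bom region and only a fragment of rop, and is selected with ampicillin through the β-lactamase gene and its own promoter. The plasmid also carries lacI under the lacIq promoter, so it supplies elevated levels of lac repressor itself.

The arrestin coding sequence was inserted between the NcoI and HindIII sites, which the depositor notes removes the vector's His tag, so the protein is made untagged. The catalogue lists the promoter as "lac", but the annotated sequence shows the trc promoter, a strong trp/lacUV5 hybrid. It is followed by a lac operator, making expression repressible by LacI and inducible with IPTG. Downstream lie the rrnG antiterminator and a short synthetic minicistron with a ribosome binding site, which ends just before the arrestin start codon and enhances its translation by coupling. The open reading frame is followed by a pBluescript polylinker fragment, a 5S rRNA segment and the rrnB T1 and T2 terminators.

One discrepancy is worth noting. The catalogue links the insert to the Entrez gene ARRB2, whereas the feature table matches the coding sequence to bovine ARRB1 (β-arrestin-1). The ARRB1 match fits the common naming in which arrestin-2 is β-arrestin-1. The associated publication concerns expression and purification of untagged arrestins from E. coli, which points to production of recombinant protein for studying GPCR regulation.
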