Addgene plasmid #236268: BtARR2 long
Purpose: Bacterial expression of bovine arrestin-2 long isoform
Depositing lab: Vsevolod Gurevich. Depositing organization: Vanderbilt University. Publication: Expression of Untagged Arrestins in E. coli and Their Purification. Vishnivetskiy SA, Zhan X, Gurevich VV. Curr Protoc. 2023 Sep;3(9):e832. doi: 10.1002/cpz1.832. PubMed 37671938.
Backbone
  Vector backbone: pTrcHisB
  Backbone manufacturer: ThermoFisher
  Backbone size w/o insert (bp): 4400
  Vector type: Bacterial Expression
Growth in bacteria
  Bacterial resistance: Ampicillin, 100 μg/mL
  Growth temperature: 30°C
  Growth strain: DH5alpha
  Copy number: High Copy
Gene/Insert
  Gene/Insert name: arrestin-2 (alt name: clone eb12)
  Species: B. taurus (bovine)
  Mutation: long isoform
  Entrez Gene: ARRB2
  Promoter: lac
  Cloning method: Restriction Enzyme; 5′ cloning site NcoI (unknown if destroyed); 3′ cloning site HindIII (unknown if destroyed)
  Sequencing primers: 5′ M13_pUC_rev_primer
Terms and licenses: Academic/Nonprofit Terms; Industry Terms: Not Available to Industry
Depositor comments: The arrestin coding sequence was cloned into the pTrcHisB vector between NcoI and HindIII sites, removing the His tag.
How to cite: BtARR2 long was a gift from Vsevolod Gurevich (Addgene plasmid # 236268 ; http://n2t.net/addgene:236268 ; RRID:Addgene_236268)
